Addgene plasmid #162588: pcDNA3.1-LgBiT
Purpose: Large subunit of NanoLuc (LgBiT) under CMV promoter
Depositing lab: Masaharu Somiya. Depositing organization: The University of Osaka. Publication: Real-Time Luminescence Assay for Cytoplasmic Cargo Delivery of Extracellular Vesicles. Somiya M, Kuroda S. Anal Chem. 2021 Mar 24. doi: 10.1021/acs.analchem.1c00339. PubMed 33759512.
Backbone
  Vector backbone: pcDNA3.1
  Vector type: Mammalian Expression
  Selectable markers: Neomycin (select with G418)
Growth in bacteria
  Bacterial resistance: Ampicillin, 100 μg/mL
  Growth temperature: 37°C
  Growth strain: DH5alpha
  Copy number: High Copy
Gene/Insert
  Gene/Insert name: Large subunit of NanoLuc (LgBiT)
  Species: Synthetic
  Insert size (bp): 480
  Promoter: CMV promoter
  Cloning method: Gibson Cloning
  Sequencing primers: 5′ CMV-F; 3′ BGH-R
Terms and licenses: Academic/Nonprofit Terms; Industry Terms: Not Available to Industry
How to cite: pcDNA3.1-LgBiT was a gift from Masaharu Somiya (Addgene plasmid # 162588)
