[The description below was written by a language model from this plasmid's Addgene catalogue record and pLannotate feature annotations shown in this document.]
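Description:
pcDNA3.1-LgBiT is a mammalian expression plasmid of about 5.9 kb, built on the pcDNA3.1 backbone, that expresses LgBiT, the large subunit of the split NanoLuc luciferase. It is propagated in E. coli from a high-copy ColE1/pUC-type origin with ampicillin selection (β-lactamase driven by its own promoter), and it also carries an f1 phage origin. For selecting stably transfected mammalian cells, an SV40 enhancer/early promoter drives a neomycin phosphotransferase gene that ends in an SV40 polyadenylation signal and confers G418 resistance. Several short annotations in the table are partial matches: HIV-1 LTR, ble, lacI and bom fragments and a small second SV40 promoter hit. These most likely reflect backbone remnants or sequence similarity rather than functional parts.

The payload is a synthetic insert of roughly 480 bp, introduced by Gibson assembly. It sits downstream of the human cytomegalovirus immediate-early enhancer and promoter and upstream of the bovine growth hormone polyadenylation signal. A T7 promoter lies between the CMV promoter and the coding region. The annotation software labels the insert as a fragment of human codon-optimized NanoLuc, which is consistent with LgBiT being a truncated portion of that enzyme. A short match to part of a 3xFLAG tag follows directly after it, which may indicate a C-terminal FLAG-type epitope, though the catalogue entry does not mention a tag.

LgBiT has little activity alone and regains luminescence when it is complemented by the small NanoLuc peptide fragment. The associated publication describes a real-time luminescence assay for cytoplasmic cargo delivery by extracellular vesicles. This suggests the plasmid is used to express LgBiT in cells so that arrival of a complementary tagged cargo can be detected, although the record does not spell out that role.
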