Features (pLannotate 1.2.2; 21 found; start..end, strand, type, name):
      1..380     +  enhancer       CMV enhancer: human cytomegalovirus immediate early enhancer
    381..584     +  promoter       CMV promoter: human cytomegalovirus (CMV) immediate early promoter
    580..613     +  LTR            5' LTR (truncated) (fragment): truncated 5' long terminal repeat (LTR) from HIV-1
    629..647     +  promoter       T7 promoter: promoter for bacteriophage T7 RNA polymerase
    707..1180    +  CDS            Nluc (fragment): NanoLuc® luciferase human codon-optimized
   1186..1210    +  CDS            3xFLAG (fragment): three tandem FLAG® epitope tags
   1236..1460    +  polyA_signal   bGH poly(A) signal: bovine growth hormone polyadenylation signal
   1464..1485    +  promoter       SV40 promoter (fragment): SV40 enhancer and early promoter
   1506..1934    +  rep_origin     f1 ori (sequence partly withheld): f1 bacteriophage origin of replication; arrow indicates direction of (+) strand synthesis
   1948..2277    +  promoter       SV40 promoter: SV40 enhancer and early promoter
   2344..3135    +  CDS            neo: KKA2_KLEPN - Also known as kan, nptII. Experimental evidence at protein level: Swiss-Prot protein existence level 1. Resistance to kanamycin, neomycin, paromomycin, ribostamycin, butirosin and gentamicin B. From Klebsiella pneumoniae.
   3159..3317    +  CDS            ble (fragment): BLE_KLEPN - Experimental evidence at protein level: Swiss-Prot protein existence level 1. Binding protein with a strong affinity to the bleomycin family of antibiotics. Binds to CL990; an antimitotic-antibiotic compound. From Klebsiella pneumoniae.
   3312..3433    +  polyA_signal   SV40 poly(A) signal: SV40 polyadenylation signal
   3506..3522    -  protein_bind   lac operator: The lac repressor binds to the lac operator to inhibit transcription in E. coli. This inhibition can be relieved by adding lactose or isopropyl-β-D-thiogalactopyranoside (IPTG). lac repressor encoded by lacI
   3530..3560    -  promoter       lac promoter: promoter for the E. coli lac operon
   3575..3596    -  protein_bind   CAP binding site: CAP binding activates transcription in the presence of cAMP. E. coli catabolite activator protein
   3609..3701    -  CDS            lacI (fragment): lac repressor; lacI; The lac repressor binds to the lac operator to inhibit transcription in E. coli. This inhibition can be relieved by adding lactose or isopropyl-β-D-thiogalactopyranoside (IPTG).
   3884..4472    -  rep_origin     ori: high-copy-number ColE1/pMB1/pBR322/pUC origin of replication
   4643..5503    -  CDS            AmpR: β-lactamase; bla; confers resistance to ampicillin, carbenicillin, and related antibiotics
   5504..5608    -  promoter       AmpR promoter: bla
   5667..5719    -  misc_feature   bom (fragment): basis of mobility region from pBR322
>Addgene plasmid #162588 | pcDNA3.1-LgBiT | addgene full sequence | sequence record 319281 | Addgene NGS Result
GACATTGATTATTGACTAGTTATTAATAGTAATCAATTACGGGGTCATTAGTTCATAGCCCATATATGGA
GTTCCGCGTTACATAACTTACGGTAAATGGCCCGCCTGGCTGACCGCCCAACGACCCCCGCCCATTGACG
TCAATAATGACGTATGTTCCCATAGTAACGCCAATAGGGACTTTCCATTGACGTCAATGGGTGGAGTATT
TACGGTAAACTGCCCACTTGGCAGTACATCAAGTGTATCATATGCCAAGTACGCCCCCTATTGACGTCAA
TGACGGTAAATGGCCCGCCTGGCATTATGCCCAGTACATGACCTTATGGGACTTTCCTACTTGGCAGTAC
ATCTACGTATTAGTCATCGCTATTACCATGGTGATGCGGTTTTGGCAGTACATCAATGGGCGTGGATAGC
GGTTTGACTCACGGGGATTTCCAAGTCTCCACCCCATTGACGTCAATGGGAGTTTGTTTTGGCACCAAAA
TCAACGGGACTTTCCAAAATGTCGTAACAACTCCGCCCCATTGACGCAAATGGGCGGTAGGCGTGTACGG
TGGGAGGTCTATATAAGCAGAGCTCTCTGGCTAACTAGAGAACCCACTGCTTACTGGCTTATCGAAATTA
ATACGACTCACTATAGGGAGACCCAAGCTGGCTAGCGTTTAAACTTAAGCTTGGTACCGAGCTCGGATCC
GCCACCATGGTCTTCACACTCGAAGATTTCGTTGGGGACTGGGAACAGACAGCCGCCTACAACCTGGACC
AAGTCCTTGAACAGGGAGGTGTGTCCAGTTTGCTGCAGAATCTCGCCGTGTCCGTAACTCCGATCCAAAG
GATTGTCCGGAGCGGTGAAAATGCCCTGAAGATCGACATCCATGTCATCATCCCGTATGAAGGTCTGAGC
GCCGACCAAATGGCCCAGATCGAAGAGGTGTTTAAGGTGGTGTACCCTGTGGATGATCATCACTTTAAGG
TGATCCTGCCCTATGGCACACTGGTAATCGACGGGGTTACGCCGAACATGCTGAACTATTTCGGACGGCC
GTATGAAGGCATCGCCGTGTTCGACGGCAAAAAGATCACTGTAACAGGGACCCTGTGGAACGGCAACAAA
ATTATCGACGAGCGCCTGATCACCCCCGACGGCTCCATGCTGTTCCGAGTAACCATCAACAGCTAAGATT
ACAAGGATGACGACGATAAGTGATAAACCCGCTGATCAGCCTCGACTGTGCCTTCTAGTTGCCAGCCATC
TGTTGTTTGCCCCTCCCCCGTGCCTTCCTTGACCCTGGAAGGTGCCACTCCCACTGTCCTTTCCTAATAA
AATGAGGAAATTGCATCGCATTGTCTGAGTAGGTGTCATTCTATTCTGGGGGGTGGGGTGGGGCAGGACA
GCAAGGGGGAGGATTGGGAAGACAATAGCAGGCATGCTGGGGATGCGGTGGGCTCTATGGCTTCTGAGGC
GGAAAGAACCAGCTGGGGCTCTAGGGGGTATCCCC
[124 nt withheld, positions 1506-1629]
C
[91 nt withheld, positions 1631-1721]
A
[49 nt withheld, positions 1723-1771]
CCTTTGACGTTGGAGTCCACGTTCTTT
[37 nt withheld, positions 1799-1835]
ACCCTATCTCGGTCTATTCTTTTGATTTATAAGGGATTTTGCCGATTTCGGCCTATTGGTTAAAAAATGA
GCTGATTTAACAAAAATTTAACGCGAATTAATTCTGTGGAATGTGTGTCAGTTAGGGTGTGGAAAGTCCC
CAGGCTCCCCAGCAGGCAGAAGTATGCAAAGCATGCATCTCAATTAGTCAGCAACCAGGTGTGGAAAGTC
CCCAGGCTCCCCAGCAGGCAGAAGTATGCAAAGCATGCATCTCAATTAGTCAGCAACCATAGTCCCGCCC
CTAACTCCGCCCATCCCGCCCCTAACTCCGCCCAGTTCCGCCCATTCTCCGCCCCATGGCTGACTAATTT
TTTTTATTTATGCAGAGGCCGAGGCCGCCTCTGCCTCTGAGCTATTCCAGAAGTAGTGAGGAGGCTTTTT
TGGAGGCCTAGGCTTTTGCAAAAAGCTCCCGGGAGCTTGTATATCCATTTTCGGATCTGATCAAGAGACA
GGATGAGGATCGTTTCGCATGATTGAACAAGATGGATTGCACGCAGGTTCTCCGGCCGCTTGGGTGGAGA
GGCTATTCGGCTATGACTGGGCACAACAGACAATCGGCTGCTCTGATGCCGCCGTGTTCCGGCTGTCAGC
GCAGGGGCGCCCGGTTCTTTTTGTCAAGACCGACCTGTCCGGTGCCCTGAATGAACTGCAGGACGAGGCA
GCGCGGCTATCGTGGCTGGCCACGACGGGCGTTCCTTGCGCAGCTGTGCTCGACGTTGTCACTGAAGCGG
GAAGGGACTGGCTGCTATTGGGCGAAGTGCCGGGGCAGGATCTCCTGTCATCTCACCTTGCTCCTGCCGA
GAAAGTATCCATCATGGCTGATGCAATGCGGCGGCTGCATACGCTTGATCCGGCTACCTGCCCATTCGAC
CACCAAGCGAAACATCGCATCGAGCGAGCACGTACTCGGATGGAAGCCGGTCTTGTCGATCAGGATGATC
TGGACGAAGAGCATCAGGGGCTCGCGCCAGCCGAACTGTTCGCCAGGCTCAAGGCGCGCATGCCCGACGG
CGAGGATCTCGTCGTGACCCATGGCGATGCCTGCTTGCCGAATATCATGGTGGAAAATGGCCGCTTTTCT
GGATTCATCGACTGTGGCCGGCTGGGTGTGGCGGACCGCTATCAGGACATAGCGTTGGCTACCCGTGATA
TTGCTGAAGAGCTTGGCGGCGAATGGGCTGACCGCTTCCTCGTGCTTTACGGTATCGCCGCTCCCGATTC
GCAGCGCATCGCCTTCTATCGCCTTCTTGACGAGTTCTTCTGAGCGGGACTCTGGGGTTCGAAATGACCG
ACCAAGCGACGCCCAACCTGCCATCACGAGATTTCGATTCCACCGCCGCCTTCTATGAAAGGTTGGGCTT
CGGAATCGTTTTCCGGGACGCCGGCTGGATGATCCTCCAGCGCGGGGATCTCATGCTGGAGTTCTTCGCC
CACCCCAACTTGTTTATTGCAGCTTATAATGGTTACAAATAAAGCAATAGCATCACAAATTTCACAAATA
AAGCATTTTTTTCACTGCATTCTAGTTGTGGTTTGTCCAAACTCATCAATGTATCTTATCATGTCTGTAT
ACCGTCGACCTCTAGCTAGAGCTTGGCGTAATCATGGTCATAGCTGTTTCCTGTGTGAAATTGTTATCCG
CTCACAATTCCACACAACATACGAGCCGGAAGCATAAAGTGTAAAGCCTGGGGTGCCTAATGAGTGAGCT
AACTCACATTAATTGCGTTGCGCTCACTGCCCGCTTTCCAGTCGGGAAACCTGTCGTGCCAGCTGCATTA
ATGAATCGGCCAACGCGCGGGGAGAGGCGGTTTGCGTATTGGGCGCTCTTCCGCTTCCTCGCTCACTGAC
TCGCTGCGCTCGGTCGTTCGGCTGCGGCGAGCGGTATCAGCTCACTCAAAGGCGGTAATACGGTTATCCA
CAGAATCAGGGGATAACGCAGGAAAGAACATGTGAGCAAAAGGCCAGCAAAAGGCCAGGAACCGTAAAAA
GGCCGCGTTGCTGGCGTTTTTCCATAGGCTCCGCCCCCCTGACGAGCATCACAAAAATCGACGCTCAAGT
CAGAGGTGGCGAAACCCGACAGGACTATAAAGATACCAGGCGTTTCCCCCTGGAAGCTCCCTCGTGCGCT
CTCCTGTTCCGACCCTGCCGCTTACCGGATACCTGTCCGCCTTTCTCCCTTCGGGAAGCGTGGCGCTTTC
TCATAGCTCACGCTGTAGGTATCTCAGTTCGGTGTAGGTCGTTCGCTCCAAGCTGGGCTGTGTGCACGAA
CCCCCCGTTCAGCCCGACCGCTGCGCCTTATCCGGTAACTATCGTCTTGAGTCCAACCCGGTAAGACACG
ACTTATCGCCACTGGCAGCAGCCACTGGTAACAGGATTAGCAGAGCGAGGTATGTAGGCGGTGCTACAGA
GTTCTTGAAGTGGTGGCCTAACTACGGCTACACTAGAAGAACAGTATTTGGTATCTGCGCTCTGCTGAAG
CCAGTTACCTTCGGAAAAAGAGTTGGTAGCTCTTGATCCGGCAAACAAACCACCGCTGGTAGCGGTGGTT
TTTTTGTTTGCAAGCAGCAGATTACGCGCAGAAAAAAAGGATCTCAAGAAGATCCTTTGATCTTTTCTAC
GGGGTCTGACGCTCAGTGGAACGAAAACTCACGTTAAGGGATTTTGGTCATGAGATTATCAAAAAGGATC
TTCACCTAGATCCTTTTAAATTAAAAATGAAGTTTTAAATCAATCTAAAGTATATATGAGTAAACTTGGT
CTGACAGTTACCAATGCTTAATCAGTGAGGCACCTATCTCAGCGATCTGTCTATTTCGTTCATCCATAGT
TGCCTGACTCCCCGTCGTGTAGATAACTACGATACGGGAGGGCTTACCATCTGGCCCCAGTGCTGCAATG
ATACCGCGAGACCCACGCTCACCGGCTCCAGATTTATCAGCAATAAACCAGCCAGCCGGAAGGGCCGAGC
GCAGAAGTGGTCCTGCAACTTTATCCGCCTCCATCCAGTCTATTAATTGTTGCCGGGAAGCTAGAGTAAG
TAGTTCGCCAGTTAATAGTTTGCGCAACGTTGTTGCCATTGCTACAGGCATCGTGGTGTCACGCTCGTCG
TTTGGTATGGCTTCATTCAGCTCCGGTTCCCAACGATCAAGGCGAGTTACATGATCCCCCATGTTGTGCA
AAAAAGCGGTTAGCTCCTTCGGTCCTCCGATCGTTGTCAGAAGTAAGTTGGCCGCAGTGTTATCACTCAT
GGTTATGGCAGCACTGCATAATTCTCTTACTGTCATGCCATCCGTAAGATGCTTTTCTGTGACTGGTGAG
TACTCAACCAAGTCATTCTGAGAATAGTGTATGCGGCGACCGAGTTGCTCTTGCCCGGCGTCAATACGGG
ATAATACCGCGCCACATAGCAGAACTTTAAAAGTGCTCATCATTGGAAAACGTTCTTCGGGGCGAAAACT
CTCAAGGATCTTACCGCTGTTGAGATCCAGTTCGATGTAACCCACTCGTGCACCCAACTGATCTTCAGCA
TCTTTTACTTTCACCAGCGTTTCTGGGTGAGCAAAAACAGGAAGGCAAAATGCCGCAAAAAAGGGAATAA
GGGCGACACGGAAATGTTGAATACTCATACTCTTCCTTTTTCAATATTATTGAAGCATTTATCAGGGTTA
TTGTCTCATGAGCGGATACATATTTGAATGTATTTAGAAAAATAAACAAATAGGGGTTCCGCGCACATTT
CCCCGAAAAGTGCCACCTGACGTCGACGGATCGGGAGATCTCCCGATCCCCTATGGTGCACTCTCAGTAC
AATCTGCTCTGATGCCGCATAGTTAAGCCAGTATCTGCTCCCTGCTTGTGTGTTGGAGGTCGCTGAGTAG
TGCGCGAGCAAAATTTAAGCTACAACAAGGCAAGGCTTGACCGACAATTGCATGAAGAATCTGCTTAGGG
TTAGGCGTTTTGCGCTGCTTCGCGATGTACGGGCCAGATATACGCGTT
